Addgene plasmid #214666: pAAV_MLP-BC0250-luc2
Purpose: barcoded assay, internal control
Depositing lab: Michael Wehr. Depositing organization: Systasy Bioscience GmbH. Publication: Protocol for identifying properties of ERBB receptor antagonists using the barcoded ERBBprofiler assay. Popovic L, Rossner MJ, Wehr MC. STAR Protoc. 2024 Apr 16;5(2):102987. doi: 10.1016/j.xpro.2024.102987. PubMed 38635397.
Backbone
  Vector backbone: pAAV
  Vector type: Mammalian Expression, AAV
Growth in bacteria
  Bacterial resistance: Ampicillin, 100 μg/mL
  Growth temperature: 37°C
  Growth strain: NEB Stable
  Copy number: High Copy
Gene/Insert
  Gene/Insert name: Adenovirus major late promoter (MLP) with barcode 0250
  Species: Synthetic
  Cloning method: Gateway Cloning
Terms and licenses: Academic/Nonprofit Terms; Industry Terms: Not Available to Industry
How to cite: pAAV_MLP-BC0250-luc2 was a gift from Michael Wehr (Addgene plasmid # 214666 ; http://n2t.net/addgene:214666 ; RRID:Addgene_214666)
