[The description below was written by a language model from this plasmid's Addgene catalogue record and pLannotate feature annotations shown in this document.]
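Description:
pAAV_MLP-BC0250-luc2 is an AAV transfer plasmid for mammalian expression, built on a pAAV backbone and assembled by Gateway cloning. It is propagated in E. coli through a high-copy ColE1/pUC-type origin and selected with ampicillin via the β-lactamase gene. The backbone also carries non-functional remnants of pBR322-derived elements (rop, bom, tetracycline resistance and lacI fragments), an SV40 enhancer/early promoter region and an SP6 promoter, all outside the viral cassette. AAV2 inverted terminal repeat sequences, annotated as fragments, flank the payload. ITRs are the cis elements needed for packaging into AAV particles, although the plasmid can also be introduced by direct transfection.

The payload is a barcoded firefly luciferase reporter. According to the catalogue entry, the synthetic insert is the adenovirus major late promoter (MLP) with barcode 0250. Neither element is annotated by name in the feature table, but they presumably lie in the multisite Gateway region marked by attB1, attB4, attB3 and attB2 scars. That region also contains short EGFP-derived fragments (apparently stuffer sequence), a fragment of the α2-globin RNA polymerase II pause site that would limit read-through from upstream, and opposing T3 and T7 promoter sequences positioned between attB3 and attB2, where a barcode could plausibly sit. Downstream are the luc2 coding sequence, a WPRE to enhance transcript stability and expression, and the bovine growth hormone polyadenylation signal.

The recorded purpose is use as an internal control in a barcoded assay, and the associated publication describes a multiplexed profiling method for ERBB receptor antagonists. In that setting, a minimal promoter driving a uniquely barcoded transcript would provide a reference signal alongside pathway-responsive sensors.
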