Features (pLannotate 1.2.2; 27 found; start..end, strand, type, name):
      2..133     -  repeat_region  AAV2 ITR (fragment): inverted terminal repeat of adeno-associated virus serotype 2 inverted
    191..439     +  CDS            (3-F)Tyr-EGFP (fragment): (3-F)Tyr-EGFP is a basic (constitutively fluorescent) green fluorescent protein published in 2004, derived from Aequorea victoria.
    457..483     -  misc_feature   MCS (fragment): pBluescript multiple cloning site
    484..508     +  protein_bind   attB1: mutant version of attB; recombination site for the Gateway® BP reaction BP Clonase™
    509..709     +  CDS            EGFP (fragment): EGFP is a basic (constitutively fluorescent) green fluorescent protein published in 1996, derived from Aequorea victoria. It is reported to be a rapidly-maturing weak dimer with moderate acid sensitivity.
    709..729     -  protein_bind   attB4: mutant version of attB; core recombination site for the Gateway® BP reaction BP Clonase™
    730..757     +  misc_feature   pause site (fragment): RNA polymerase II transcriptional pause signal from the human α2 globin gene
    870..890     +  protein_bind   attB3: mutant version of attB; core recombination site for the Gateway® BP reaction BP Clonase™
    917..935     +  promoter       T3 promoter: promoter for bacteriophage T3 RNA polymerase
    999..1017    -  promoter       T7 promoter: promoter for bacteriophage T7 RNA polymerase
   1044..1064    -  protein_bind   attB2: mutant version of attB; core recombination site for the Gateway® BP reaction BP Clonase™
   1150..2802    +  CDS            luciferase: firefly luciferase synthetic luc2 version of the luciferase gene
   2806..2830    +  misc_feature   MCS (fragment): pBluescript multiple cloning site
   2830..3418    +  misc_feature   WPRE: woodchuck hepatitis virus posttranscriptional regulatory element
   3451..3675    +  polyA_signal   bGH poly(A) signal: bovine growth hormone polyadenylation signal
   3679..3700    +  promoter       SV40 promoter (fragment): SV40 enhancer and early promoter
   3761..3852    +  repeat_region  AAV2 ITR (fragment): inverted terminal repeat of adeno-associated virus serotype 2 inverted
   3852..3881    -  repeat_region  AAV2 ITR (fragment): inverted terminal repeat of adeno-associated virus serotype 2 inverted
   3885..4214    -  promoter       SV40 promoter: SV40 enhancer and early promoter
   4221..4277    -  CDS            lacI (fragment): lac repressor; lacI; The lac repressor binds to the lac operator to inhibit transcription in E. coli. This inhibition can be relieved by adding lactose or isopropyl-β-D-thiogalactopyranoside (IPTG).
   4460..5048    -  rep_origin     ori: high-copy-number ColE1/pMB1/pBR322/pUC origin of replication
   5219..6079    -  CDS            AmpR: β-lactamase; bla; confers resistance to ampicillin, carbenicillin, and related antibiotics
   6080..6184    -  promoter       AmpR promoter: bla
   6279..6314    +  CDS            rop (fragment): Rop protein, which maintains plasmids at low copy number; rop
   6416..6464    +  misc_feature   bom (fragment): basis of mobility region from pBR322
   6465..6744    -  CDS            TcR (fragment): tetracycline efflux protein; tet; confers resistance to tetracycline
   6972..6990    +  promoter       SP6 promoter: promoter for bacteriophage SP6 RNA polymerase
>Addgene plasmid #214666 | pAAV_MLP-BC0250-luc2 | addgene full sequence | sequence record 426611 | Addgene NGS Result
TAGCTGCGCGCTCGCTCGCTCACTGAGGCCGCCCGGGCAAAGCCCGGGCGTCGGGCGACCTTTGGTCGCC
CGGCCTCAGTGAGCGAGCGAGCGCGCAGAGAGGGAGTGGCCAACTCCATCACTAGGGGTTCCTTGTAGTT
AATGATTAACCCGCCATGCTACTTATCTACGTAGCCATGCTCTAGGTACCTTCTTCAAGGACGACGGCAA
CTACAAGACCCGCGCCGAGGTGAAGTTCGAGGGCGACACCCTGGTGAACCGCATCGAGCTGAAGGGCATC
GACTTCAAGGAGGACGGCAACATCCTGGGGCACAAGCTGGAGTACAACTACAACAGCCACAACGTCCATA
TCATGGCCGACAAGCAGAAGAACGGCATCAAGGTGAACTTCAAGATCCGCCACAACATCGAGGACGGCAG
CGTGCAGCTCGCCGACCACTCATATGTACTCGAGTTGTCGACGGTATCGATAAGCTTGATATCACAAGTT
TGTACAAAAAAGCAGGCTATGGTGAGCAAGGGCGAGGAGCTGTTCACCGGGGTGGTGCCCATCCTGGTCG
AGCTGGACGGCGACGTAAACGGCCACAAGTTCAGCGTGTCCGGCGAGGGCGAGGGCGATGCCACCTACGG
CAAGCTGACCCTGAAGTTCATCTGCACCACCGGCAAGCTGCCCGTGCCCTGGCCCACCCTCGTGACCACC
CTGACCTACAACTTTTCTATACAAAGTTGGCAAGTGCAGGTGCCAGAACATTTCTCTGGCCTAACTGGAA
GACGCTAGCGGGGGGCTATAAAAGGGGGTGGGGGCGTTCGTCCTCACTCTAGATCTGCGATCTAAGTAAG
CTTGGCAATCCGGTACTGTTGGTAAAGCCCAACTTTGTATAATAAAGTTGAGCTAGTTGCTAAGTCTGCC
GAGTAGAATTAACCCTCACTAAAGGGTAGGTGACACTATTCTAACATATCATCTAACATAGAGGGTCAAC
ATACATTCTAAATCAATCCCTATAGTGAGTCGTATTAGTAGACGCGAGTCAATGCATGTACGACAGCTTT
CTTGTACAAAGTGGTGATATCGAATTCCTGCAGCCCGGGGGATCCGCCCGGGCTAGAGCGGCCGCCACCG
CGGTGGAGCTCGCGACTAGTGACGCCACCATGGAAGATGCCAAAAACATTAAGAAGGGCCCAGCGCCATT
CTACCCACTCGAAGACGGGACCGCCGGCGAGCAGCTGCACAAAGCCATGAAGCGCTACGCCCTGGTGCCT
GGCACCATCGCCTTTACCGACGCACATATCGAGGTGGACATTACCTACGCCGAGTACTTCGAGATGAGCG
TTCGGCTGGCAGAAGCTATGAAGCGCTATGGGCTGAATACAAACCATCGGATCGTGGTGTGCAGCGAGAA
TAGCTTGCAGTTCTTCATGCCCGTGTTGGGTGCCCTGTTCATCGGTGTGGCTGTGGCCCCAGCTAACGAC
ATCTACAACGAGCGCGAGCTGCTGAACAGCATGGGCATCAGCCAGCCCACCGTCGTATTCGTGAGCAAGA
AAGGGCTGCAAAAGATCCTCAACGTGCAAAAGAAGCTACCGATCATACAAAAGATCATCATCATGGATAG
CAAGACCGACTACCAGGGCTTCCAAAGCATGTACACCTTCGTGACTTCCCATTTGCCACCCGGCTTCAAC
GAGTACGACTTCGTGCCCGAGAGCTTCGACCGGGACAAAACCATCGCCCTGATCATGAACAGTAGTGGCA
GTACCGGATTGCCCAAGGGCGTAGCCCTACCGCACCGCACCGCTTGTGTCCGATTCAGTCATGCCCGCGA
CCCCATCTTCGGCAACCAGATCATCCCCGACACCGCTATCCTCAGCGTGGTGCCATTTCACCACGGCTTC
GGCATGTTCACCACGCTGGGCTACTTGATCTGCGGCTTTCGGGTCGTGCTCATGTACCGCTTCGAGGAGG
AGCTATTCTTGCGCAGCTTGCAAGACTATAAGATTCAATCTGCCCTGCTGGTGCCCACACTATTTAGCTT
CTTCGCTAAGAGCACTCTCATCGACAAGTACGACCTAAGCAACTTGCACGAGATCGCCAGCGGCGGGGCG
CCGCTCAGCAAGGAGGTAGGTGAGGCCGTGGCCAAACGCTTCCACCTACCAGGCATCCGCCAGGGCTACG
GCCTGACAGAAACAACCAGCGCCATTCTGATCACCCCCGAAGGGGACGACAAGCCTGGCGCAGTAGGCAA
GGTGGTGCCCTTCTTCGAGGCTAAGGTGGTGGACTTGGACACCGGTAAGACACTGGGTGTGAACCAGCGC
GGCGAGCTGTGCGTCCGTGGCCCCATGATCATGAGCGGCTACGTTAACAACCCCGAGGCTACAAACGCTC
TCATCGACAAGGACGGCTGGCTGCACAGCGGCGACATCGCCTACTGGGACGAGGACGAGCACTTCTTCAT
CGTGGACCGGCTGAAGAGCCTGATCAAATACAAGGGCTACCAGGTAGCCCCAGCCGAACTGGAGAGCATC
CTGCTGCAACACCCCAACATCTTCGACGCCGGGGTCGCCGGCCTGCCCGACGACGATGCCGGCGAGCTGC
CCGCCGCAGTCGTCGTGCTGGAACACGGTAAAACCATAACCGAGAAGGAGATCGTGGACTATGTGGCCAG
CCAGGCTACAACCGCCAAGAAGCTGCGCGGTGGTGTTGTGTTCGTGGACGAGGTGCCTAAAGGACTGACC
GGCAAGTTGGACGCCCGCAAGATCCGCGAGATTCTCATTAAGGCCAAGAAGGGCGGCAAGATCGCCGTGT
AATTCGAATTCGATATCAAGCTTATCGATAATCAACCTCTGGATTACAAAATTTGTGAAAGATTGACTGG
TATTCTTAACTATGTTGCTCCTTTTACGCTATGTGGATACGCTGCTTTAATGCCTTTGTATCATGCTATT
GCTTCCCGTATGGCTTTCATTTTCTCCTCCTTGTATAAATCCTGGTTGCTGTCTCTTTATGAGGAGTTGT
GGCCCGTTGTCAGGCAACGTGGCGTGGTGTGCACTGTGTTTGCTGACGCAACCCCCACTGGTTGGGGCAT
TGCCACCACCTGTCAGCTCCTTTCCGGGACTTTCGCTTTCCCCCTCCCTATTGCCACGGCGGAACTCATC
GCCGCCTGCCTTGCCCGCTGCTGGACAGGGGCTCGGCTGTTGGGCACTGACAATTCCGTGGTGTTGTCGG
GGAAATCATCGTCCTTTCCTTGGCTGCTCGCCTGTGTTGCCACCTGGATTCTGCGCGGGACGTCCTTCTG
CTACGTCCCTTCGGCCCTCAATCCAGCGGACCTTCCTTCCCGCGGCCTGCTGCCGGCTCTGCGGCCTCTT
CCGCGTCTTCGCCTTCGCCCTCAGACGAGTCGGATCTCCCTTTGGGCCGCCTCCCCGCATCGATACCGTC
GACTCGCTGATCAGCCTCGACTGTGCCTTCTAGTTGCCAGCCATCTGTTGTTTGCCCCTCCCCCGTGCCT
TCCTTGACCCTGGAAGGTGCCACTCCCACTGTCCTTTCCTAATAAAATGAGGAAATTGCATCGCATTGTC
TGAGTAGGTGTCATTCTATTCTGGGGGGTGGGGTGGGGCAGGACAGCAAGGGGGAGGATTGGGAAGACAA
TAGCAGGCATGCTGGGGATGCGGTGGGCTCTATGGCTTCTGAGGCGGAAAGAACCAGCTGGGGCTCGACT
AGAGCATGGCTACGTAGATAAGTAGCATGGCGGGTTAATCATTAACTACAAGGAACCCCTAGTGATGGAG
TTGGCCACTCCCTCTCTGCGCGCTCGCTCGCTCACTGAGGCCGGGCGACCAAAGGTCGCCCGACGCCCGG
GCGGCCTCAGTGAGCGAGCGAGCGCGCAGAGCTTTTTGCAAAAGCCTAGGCCTCCAAAAAAGCCTCCTCA
CTACTTCTGGAATAGCTCAGAGGCCGAGGCGGCCTCGGCCTCTGCATAAATAAAAAAAATTAGTCAGCCA
TGGGGCGGAGAATGGGCGGAACTGGGCGGAGTTAGGGGCGGGATGGGCGGAGTTAGGGGCGGGACTATGG
TTGCTGACTAATTGAGATGCATGCTTTGCATACTTCTGCCTGCTGGGGAGCCTGGGGACTTTCCACACCT
GGTTGCTGACTAATTGAGATGCATGCTTTGCATACTTCTGCCTGCTGGGGAGCCTGGGGACTTTCCACAC
CCTAACTGACACACATTCCACAGCTGCATTAATGAATCGGCCAACGCGCGGGGAGAGGCGGTTTGCGTAT
TGGGCGCTCTTCCGCTTCCTCGCTCACTGACTCGCTGCGCTCGGTCGTTCGGCTGCGGCGAGCGGTATCA
GCTCACTCAAAGGCGGTAATACGGTTATCCACAGAATCAGGGGATAACGCAGGAAAGAACATGTGAGCAA
AAGGCCAGCAAAAGGCCAGGAACCGTAAAAAGGCCGCGTTGCTGGCGTTTTTCCATAGGCTCCGCCCCCC
TGACGAGCATCACAAAAATCGACGCTCAAGTCAGAGGTGGCGAAACCCGACAGGACTATAAAGATACCAG
GCGTTTCCCCCTGGAAGCTCCCTCGTGCGCTCTCCTGTTCCGACCCTGCCGCTTACCGGATACCTGTCCG
CCTTTCTCCCTTCGGGAAGCGTGGCGCTTTCTCATAGCTCACGCTGTAGGTATCTCAGTTCGGTGTAGGT
CGTTCGCTCCAAGCTGGGCTGTGTGCACGAACCCCCCGTTCAGCCCGACCGCTGCGCCTTATCCGGTAAC
TATCGTCTTGAGTCCAACCCGGTAAGACACGACTTATCGCCACTGGCAGCAGCCACTGGTAACAGGATTA
GCAGAGCGAGGTATGTAGGCGGTGCTACAGAGTTCTTGAAGTGGTGGCCTAACTACGGCTACACTAGAAG
AACAGTATTTGGTATCTGCGCTCTGCTGAAGCCAGTTACCTTCGGAAAAAGAGTTGGTAGCTCTTGATCC
GGCAAACAAACCACCGCTGGTAGCGGTGGTTTTTTTGTTTGCAAGCAGCAGATTACGCGCAGAAAAAAAG
GATCTCAAGAAGATCCTTTGATCTTTTCTACGGGGTCTGACGCTCAGTGGAACGAAAACTCACGTTAAGG
GATTTTGGTCATGAGATTATCAAAAAGGATCTTCACCTAGATCCTTTTAAATTAAAAATGAAGTTTTAAA
TCAATCTAAAGTATATATGAGTAAACTTGGTCTGACAGTTACCAATGCTTAATCAGTGAGGCACCTATCT
CAGCGATCTGTCTATTTCGTTCATCCATAGTTGCCTGACTCCCCGTCGTGTAGATAACTACGATACGGGA
GGGCTTACCATCTGGCCCCAGTGCTGCAATGATACCGCGAGACCCACGCTCACCGGCTCCAGATTTATCA
GCAATAAACCAGCCAGCCGGAAGGGCCGAGCGCAGAAGTGGTCCTGCAACTTTATCCGCCTCCATCCAGT
CTATTAATTGTTGCCGGGAAGCTAGAGTAAGTAGTTCGCCAGTTAATAGTTTGCGCAACGTTGTTGCCAT
TGCTACAGGCATCGTGGTGTCACGCTCGTCGTTTGGTATGGCTTCATTCAGCTCCGGTTCCCAACGATCA
AGGCGAGTTACATGATCCCCCATGTTGTGCAAAAAAGCGGTTAGCTCCTTCGGTCCTCCGATCGTTGTCA
GAAGTAAGTTGGCCGCAGTGTTATCACTCATGGTTATGGCAGCACTGCATAATTCTCTTACTGTCATGCC
ATCCGTAAGATGCTTTTCTGTGACTGGTGAGTACTCAACCAAGTCATTCTGAGAATAGTGTATGCGGCGA
CCGAGTTGCTCTTGCCCGGCGTCAATACGGGATAATACCGCGCCACATAGCAGAACTTTAAAAGTGCTCA
TCATTGGAAAACGTTCTTCGGGGCGAAAACTCTCAAGGATCTTACCGCTGTTGAGATCCAGTTCGATGTA
ACCCACTCGTGCACCCAACTGATCTTCAGCATCTTTTACTTTCACCAGCGTTTCTGGGTGAGCAAAAACA
GGAAGGCAAAATGCCGCAAAAAAGGGAATAAGGGCGACACGGAAATGTTGAATACTCATACTCTTCCTTT
TTCAATATTATTGAAGCATTTATCAGGGTTATTGTCTCATGAGCGGATACATATTTGAATGTATTTAGAA
AAATAAACAAATAGGGGTTCCGCGCACATTTCCCCGAAAAGTGCCACCTGACGTCTAAGAAACCATTATT
ATCATGACATTAACCTATAAAAATAGGCGTATCACGAGGCCCTTTCGTCTCGCGCGTTTCGGTGATGACG
GTGAAAACCTCTGACACATGCAGCTCCCGGAGACGGTCACAGCTTGTCTGTAAGCGGATGCCGGGAGCAG
ACAAGCCCGTCAGGGCGCGTCAGCGGGTGTTGGCGGGTGTCGGGGCTGGCTTAACTATGCGGCATCAGAG
CAGATTGTACTGAGAGTGCACCATTCGACGCTCTCCCTTATGCGACTCCTGCATTAGGAAGCAGCCCAGT
AGTAGGTTGAGGCCGTTGAGCACCGCCGCCGCAAGGAATGGTGCATGCAAGGAGATGGCGCCCAACAGTC
CCCCGGCCACGGGGCCTGCCACCATACCCACGCCGAAACAAGCGCTCATGAGCCCGAAGTGGCGAGCCCG
ATCTTCCCCATCGGTGATGTCGGCGATATAGGCGCCAGCAACCGCACCTGTGGCGCCGGTGATGCCGGCC
ACGATGCGTCCGGCGTAGAGGATCTGGCTAGCGATGACCCTGCTGATTGGTTCGCTGACCATTTCCGGGT
GCGGGACGGCGTTACCAGAAACTCAGAAGGTTCGTCCAACCAAACCGACTCTGACGGCAGTTTACGAGAG
AGATGATAGGGTCTGCTTCAGTAAGCCAGATGCTACACAATTAGGCTTGTACATATTGTCGTTAGAACGC
GGCTACAATTAATACATAACCTTATGTATCATACACATACGATTTAGGTGACACTATAGAATACACGGAA
TTAATTC
